>Addgene plasmid #74061 | mRFP-Lact-C2 | addgene full sequence | sequence record 243706 | Addgene NGS Result
TTGCTCACATGTTCTTTCCTGCGTTATCCCCTGATTCTGTGGATAACCGTATTACCGCCATGCATTAGTT
ATTAATAGTAATCAATTACGGGGTCATTAGTTCATAGCCCATATATGGAGTTCCGCGTTACATAACTTAC
GGTAAATGGCCCGCCTGGCTGACCGCCCAACGACCCCCGCCCATTGACGTCAATAATGACGTATGTTCCC
ATAGTAACGCCAATAGGGACTTTCCATTGACGTCAATGGGTGGAGTATTTACGGTAAACTGCCCACTTGG
CAGTACATCAAGTGTATCATATGCCAAGTACGCCCCCTATTGACGTCAATGACGGTAAATGGCCCGCCTG
GCATTATGCCCAGTACATGACCTTATGGGACTTTCCTACTTGGCAGTACATCTACGTATTAGTCATCGCT
ATTACCATGGTGATGCGGTTTTGGCAGTACATCAATGGGCGTGGATAGCGGTTTGACTCACGGGGATTTC
CAAGTCTCCACCCCATTGACGTCAATGGGAGTTTGTTTTGGCACCAAAATCAACGGGACTTTCCAAAATG
TCGTAACAACTCCGCCCCATTGACGCAAATGGGCGGTAGGCGTGTACGGTGGGAGGTCTATATAAGCAGA
GCTGGTTTAGTGAACCGTCAGATCCGCTAGCGCTACCGGTCGCCACCATGGCCTCCTCCGAGGACGTCAT
CAAGGAGTTCATGCGCTTCAAGGTGCGCATGGAGGGCTCCGTGAACGGCCACGAGTTCGAGATCGAGGGC
GAGGGCGAGGGCCGCCCCTACGAGGGCACCCAGACCGCCAAGCTGAAGGTGACCAAGGGCGGCCCCCTGC
CCTTCGCCTGGGACATCCTGTCCCCTCAGTTCCAGTACGGCTCCAAGGCCTACGTGAAGCACCCCGCCGA
CATCCCCGACTACTTGAAGCTGTCCTTCCCCGAGGGCTTCAAGTGGGAGCGCGTGATGAACTTCGAGGAC
GGCGGCGTGGTGACCGTGACCCAGGACTCCTCCCTGCAGGACGGCGAGTTCATCTACAAGGTGAAGCTGC
GCGGCACCAACTTCCCCTCCGACGGCCCCGTAATGCAGAAGAAGACCATGGGCTGGGAGGCCTCCACCGA
GCGGATGTACCCCGAGGACGGCGCCCTGAAGGGCGAGATCAAGATGAGGCTGAAGCTGAAGGACGGCGGC
CACTACGACGCCGAGGTCAAGACCACCTACATGGCCAAGAAGCCCGTGCAGCTGCCCGGCGCCTACAAGA
CCGACATCAAGCTGGACATCACCTCCCACAACGAGGACTACACCATCGTGGAACAGTACGAGCGCGCCGA
GGGCCGCCACTCCACCGGCGCCTTGTACAAGTCCGGACTCAGATCT
[474 nt withheld, positions 1377-1850]
TAGGAATTCTGCAGTCGACGGTACCGCGGGCCCGGGATCCACCGGATCTAGATAACTGATCATAATCAGC
CATACCACATTTGTAGAGGTTTTACTTGCTTTAAAAAACCTCCCACACCTCCCCCTGAACCTGAAACATA
AAATGAATGCAATTGTTGTTGTTAACTTGTTTATTGCAGCTTATAATGGTTACAAATAAAGCAATAGCAT
CACAAATTTCACAAATAAAGCATTTTTTTCACTGCATTCTAGTTGTGGTTTGTCCAAACTCATCAATGTA
TCTTAAGGCGTAAATTGTAAGCGTTAATATTTTGTTAAAATTCGCGTTAAATTTTTGTTAAATCAGCTCA
TTTTTTAACCAATAGGCCGAAATCGGCAAAATCCCTTATAAATCAAAAGAATAGACCGAGATAGGGT
[37 nt withheld, positions 2268-2304]
AAAGAACGTGGACTCCAACGTCAAAGG
[49 nt withheld, positions 2332-2380]
T
[91 nt withheld, positions 2382-2472]
G
[124 nt withheld, positions 2474-2597]
CAGGTGGCACTTTTCGGGGAAATGTGCGCGGAACCCCTATTTGTTTATTTTTCTAAATACATTCAAATAT
GTATCCGCTCATGAGACAATAACCCTGATAAATGCTTCAATAATATTGAAAAAGGAAGAGTCCTGAGGCG
GAAAGAACCAGCTGTGGAATGTGTGTCAGTTAGGGTGTGGAAAGTCCCCAGGCTCCCCAGCAGGCAGAAG
TATGCAAAGCATGCATCTCAATTAGTCAGCAACCAGGTGTGGAAAGTCCCCAGGCTCCCCAGCAGGCAGA
AGTATGCAAAGCATGCATCTCAATTAGTCAGCAACCATAGTCCCGCCCCTAACTCCGCCCATCCCGCCCC
TAACTCCGCCCAGTTCCGCCCATTCTCCGCCCCATGGCTGACTAATTTTTTTTATTTATGCAGAGGCCGA
GGCCGCCTCGGCCTCTGAGCTATTCCAGAAGTAGTGAGGAGGCTTTTTTGGAGGCCTAGGCTTTTGCAAA
GATCGATCAAGAGACAGGATGAGGATCGTTTCGCATGATTGAACAAGATGGATTGCACGCAGGTTCTCCG
GCCGCTTGGGTGGAGAGGCTATTCGGCTATGACTGGGCACAACAGACAATCGGCTGCTCTGATGCCGCCG
TGTTCCGGCTGTCAGCGCAGGGGCGCCCGGTTCTTTTTGTCAAGACCGACCTGTCCGGTGCCCTGAATGA
ACTGCAAGACGAGGCAGCGCGGCTATCGTGGCTGGCCACGACGGGCGTTCCTTGCGCAGCTGTGCTCGAC
GTTGTCACTGAAGCGGGAAGGGACTGGCTGCTATTGGGCGAAGTGCCGGGGCAGGATCTCCTGTCATCTC
ACCTTGCTCCTGCCGAGAAAGTATCCATCATGGCTGATGCAATGCGGCGGCTGCATACGCTTGATCCGGC
TACCTGCCCATTCGACCACCAAGCGAAACATCGCATCGAGCGAGCACGTACTCGGATGGAAGCCGGTCTT
GTCGATCAGGATGATCTGGACGAAGAGCATCAGGGGCTCGCGCCAGCCGAACTGTTCGCCAGGCTCAAGG
CGAGCATGCCCGACGGCGAGGATCTCGTCGTGACCCATGGCGATGCCTGCTTGCCGAATATCATGGTGGA
AAATGGCCGCTTTTCTGGATTCATCGACTGTGGCCGGCTGGGTGTGGCGGACCGCTATCAGGACATAGCG
TTGGCTACCCGTGATATTGCTGAAGAGCTTGGCGGCGAATGGGCTGACCGCTTCCTCGTGCTTTACGGTA
TCGCCGCTCCCGATTCGCAGCGCATCGCCTTCTATCGCCTTCTTGACGAGTTCTTCTGAGCGGGACTCTG
GGGTTCGAAATGACCGACCAAGCGACGCCCAACCTGCCATCACGAGATTTCGATTCCACCGCCGCCTTCT
ATGAAAGGTTGGGCTTCGGAATCGTTTTCCGGGACGCCGGCTGGATGATCCTCCAGCGCGGGGATCTCAT
GCTGGAGTTCTTCGCCCACCCTAGGGGGAGGCTAACTGAAACACGGAAGGAGACAATACCGGAAGGAACC
CGCGCTATGACGGCAATAAAAAGACAGAATAAAACGCACGGTGTTGGGTCGTTTGTTCATAAACGCGGGG
TTCGGTCCCAGGGCTGGCACTCTGTCGATACCCCACCGAGACCCCATTGGGGCCAATACGCCCGCGTTTC
TTCCTTTTCCCCACCCCACCCCCCAAGTTCGGGTGAAGGCCCAGGGCTCGCAGCCAACGTCGGGGCGGCA
GGCCCTGCCATAGCCTCAGGTTACTCATATATACTTTAGATTGATTTAAAACTTCATTTTTAATTTAAAA
GGATCTAGGTGAAGATCCTTTTTGATAATCTCATGACCAAAATCCCTTAACGTGAGTTTTCGTTCCACTG
AGCGTCAGACCCCGTAGAAAAGATCAAAGGATCTTCTTGAGATCCTTTTTTTCTGCGCGTAATCTGCTGC
TTGCAAACAAAAAAACCACCGCTACCAGCGGTGGTTTGTTTGCCGGATCAAGAGCTACCAACTCTTTTTC
CGAAGGTAACTGGCTTCAGCAGAGCGCAGATACCAAATACTGTTCTTCTAGTGTAGCCGTAGTTAGGCCA
CCACTTCAAGAACTCTGTATCACCGCCTACATACCTCGCTCTGCTAATCCTGTTACCAGTGGCTGCTGCC
AGTGGCGATAAGTCGTGTCTTACCGGGTTGGACTCAAGACGATAGTTACCGGATAAGGCGCAGCGGTCGG
GCTGAACGGGGGGTTCGTGCACACAGCCCAGCTTGGAGCGAACGACCTACACCGAACTGAGATACCTACA
GCGTGAGCTATGAGAAAGCGCCACGCTTCCCGAAGGGAGAAAGGCGGACAGGTATCCGGTAAGCGGCAGG
GTCGGAACAGGAGAGCGCACGAGGGAGCTTCCAGGGGGAAACGCCTGGTATCTTTATAGTCCTGTCGGGT
TTCGCCACCTCTGACTTGAGCGTCGATTTTTGTGATGCTCGTCAGGGGGGCGGAGCCTATGGAAAAACGC
CAGCAACGCGGCCTTTTTACGGTTCCTGGCCTTTTGCTGGCCTT
Features (pLannotate 1.2.2; 16 found; start..end, strand, type, name):
      1..58      +  rep_origin     RSF ori (fragment): Plasmids containing the RSF 1030 origin of replication can be propagated in E. coli cells that contain additional plasmids with compatible origins.
    126..429     +  enhancer       CMV enhancer: human cytomegalovirus immediate early enhancer
    430..633     +  promoter       CMV promoter: human cytomegalovirus (CMV) immediate early promoter
    678..1352    +  CDS            mRFP1: mRFP1 is a basic (constitutively fluorescent) red fluorescent protein published in 2002, derived from Discosoma sp.. It is reported to be a somewhat slowly-maturing monomer with low acid sensitivity.
   1368..1850    +  CDS            MFGE8 (fragment) (sequence partly withheld): MFGM_BOVIN - Experimental evidence at protein level: Swiss-Prot protein existence level 1. Contributes to phagocytic removal of apoptotic cells in many tissues. Plays an important role in the maintenance of intestinal epithelial homeostasis and the promotion of mucosal healing. Promotes VEGF-dependent neovascularization (By similarity). Specific ligand for the alpha-v/beta-3 and alpha-v/beta-5 receptors. Also binds to phosphatidylserine-enriched cell surfaces in a receptor-independent manner. Zona pellucida-binding protein which may play a role in gamete interaction. From Bos taurus (Bovine).
   1854..1890    +  misc_feature   MCS (fragment): multiple cloning site
   1907..1991    +  CDS            large T antigen (fragment): large T antigen from SV40 (simian virus 40)
   2014..2135    +  polyA_signal   SV40 poly(A) signal: SV40 polyadenylation signal
   2169..2597    -  rep_origin     f1 ori (sequence partly withheld): f1 bacteriophage origin of replication; arrow indicates direction of (+) strand synthesis
   2624..2728    +  promoter       AmpR promoter: bla
   2730..3087    +  promoter       SV40 promoter: SV40 enhancer and early promoter
   3122..3916    +  CDS            NeoR/KanR: aminoglycoside phosphotransferase from Tn5; aph(3')-II (or nptII); confers resistance to neomycin, kanamycin, and G418 (Geneticin®)
   3937..4089    +  CDS            ble (fragment): BLE_KLEPN - Experimental evidence at protein level: Swiss-Prot protein existence level 1. Binding protein with a strong affinity to the bleomycin family of antibiotics. Binds to CL990; an antimitotic-antibiotic compound. From Klebsiella pneumoniae.
   4148..4195    +  polyA_signal   HSV TK poly(A) signal: herpes simplex virus thymidine kinase polyadenylation signal (Cole and Stacy, 1985)
   4286..4302    -  polyA_signal   bGH poly(A) signal (fragment): bovine growth hormone polyadenylation signal
   4524..5112    +  rep_origin     ori: high-copy-number ColE1/pMB1/pBR322/pUC origin of replication
