[The description below was written by a language model from this plasmid's Addgene catalogue record and pLannotate feature annotations shown in this document.]
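Description:
mRFP-Lact-C2 is a mammalian expression plasmid built on the mRFP-C1 backbone, a C1-type fusion vector in which the fluorescent protein sits upstream of the cloning site. It encodes a genetically encoded fluorescent biosensor for the lipid phosphatidylserine. The human cytomegalovirus immediate-early enhancer and promoter drive an open reading frame that begins with mRFP1, a monomeric red fluorescent protein derived from Discosoma. This is followed by a roughly 475 bp fragment of bovine MFGE8 (lactadherin) corresponding to its C2 domain, inserted between the BglII and EcoRI sites. An SV40 polyadenylation signal terminates the transcript. Lactadherin binds phosphatidylserine-enriched membrane surfaces in a receptor-independent manner, and the probe relies on this property. The red signal of the fusion therefore reports where phosphatidylserine is accessible in transfected cells.

The plasmid replicates in E. coli from a high-copy ColE1/pUC-type origin and also carries an f1 phage origin. A single Tn5 aminoglycoside phosphotransferase gene (NeoR/KanR) provides selection in both hosts. It sits behind tandem bacterial (bla-type) and SV40 early promoters and ends with an HSV TK polyadenylation signal, giving kanamycin resistance in bacteria and G418 resistance in mammalian cells. The short annotated fragments of an RSF origin, SV40 large T antigen, ble and a bGH poly(A) signal appear to be backbone remnants or partial sequence matches, not functional elements. The sequenced record is 5,161 nt, slightly longer than the 5,121 bp listed in the catalogue. The construct is typically used to image phosphatidylserine distribution in cells by fluorescence microscopy, as in the depositing laboratory's study of membrane surface charge and protein localization.
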