Addgene plasmid #74061: mRFP-Lact-C2
Purpose: Fluorescent biosensor for phosphatidylserine.
Depositing lab: Sergio Grinstein. Publication: Membrane phosphatidylserine regulates surface charge and protein localization. Yeung T, Gilbert GE, Shi J, Silvius J, Kapus A, Grinstein S. Science. 2008 Jan 11. 319(5860):210-3. 10.1126/science.1152066 PubMed 18187657.
Backbone
  Vector backbone: mRFP-C1
  Backbone size w/o insert (bp): 4646
  Total vector size (bp): 5121
  Vector type: Mammalian Expression
  Selectable markers: Neomycin (select with G418)
Growth in bacteria
  Bacterial resistance: Kanamycin, 50 μg/mL
  Growth temperature: 37°C
  Growth strain: DH5alpha
  Copy number: Unknown
Gene/Insert
  Gene/Insert name: Lactadherin-C2
  Species: B. taurus (bovine)
  Insert size (bp): 475
  Entrez Gene: MFGE8
  Promoter: CMV
  Tag / fusion protein: mRFP (N terminal on backbone)
  Cloning method: Restriction Enzyme; 5′ cloning site BglII (unknown if destroyed); 3′ cloning site EcoRI (unknown if destroyed)
  Sequencing primers: 5′ CMV-F; 3′ SV40pA-R
Resource information
  A portion of this plasmid was derived from a plasmid made by: Dr. Sergio Grinstein obtained gene material, which was incorporated into the plasmid, from Dr. Gary Gilbert at Harvard University without any obligations or restrictions attached.
Terms and licenses: Academic/Nonprofit Terms; Industry Terms: Not Available to Industry
How to cite: mRFP-Lact-C2 was a gift from Sergio Grinstein (Addgene plasmid # 74061 ; http://n2t.net/addgene:74061 ; RRID:Addgene_74061)
