>Addgene plasmid #74061 | mRFP-Lact-C2 | addgene partial sequence | sequence record 140370 | SV40pA-R 5'-GAAATTTGTGATGCTATTGC-3'
ACAACAACAATTGCATTCATTTTATGTTTCAGGTTCAGGGGGAGGTGTGGGAGGTTTTTTAAAGCAAGTA
AAACCTCTACAAATGTGGTATGGCTGATTATGATCAGTTATCTAGATCCGGTGGATCCCGGGCCCGCGGT
ACCGTCGACTGCAGAATTCCTA
[474 nt withheld, positions 163-636]
AGATCTGAGTCCGGACTTGTACAAGGCGCCGGTGGAGTGGCGGCCCTCGGCGCGCTCGTACTGTTCCACG
ATGGTGTAGTCCTCGTTGTGGGAGGTGATGTCCAGCTTGATGTCGGTCTTGTAGGCGCCGGGCAGCTGCA
CGGGCTTCTTGGCCATGTAGGTGGTCTTGACCTCGGCGTCGTAGTGGCCGCCGTCCTTCAGCTTCAGCCT
CATCTTGATCTCGCCC
